Addgene plasmid #211260: pBiT3.1-N_WDR86:1-376
Purpose: Mammalian expression of full-length human WDR86. N-terminal HiBiT tag.
Depositing lab: Cheryl Arrowsmith. Depositing organization: University of Toronto. Publication: A Target Class Ligandability Evaluation of WD40 Repeat-Containing Proteins. Ackloo S, Li F, Szewczyk M, Seitova A, Loppnau P, Zeng H, Xu J, Ahmad S, Arnautova YA, Baghaie AJ, Beldar S, Bolotokova A, Centrella PA, Chau I, Clark MA, Cuozzo JW, Dehghani-Tafti S, Disch JS, Dong A, Dumas A, Feng JA, Ghiabi P, Gibson E, Gilmer J, Goldman B, Green SR, Guie MA, Guilinger JP, Harms N, Herasymenko O, Houliston S, Hutchinson A, Kearnes S, Keefe AD, Kimani SW, Kramer T, Kutera M, Kwak HA, Lento C, Li Y, Liu J, Loup J, Machado RAC, Mulhern CJ, Perveen S, Righetto GL, Riley P, Shrestha S, Sigel EA, Silva M, Sintchak MD, Slakman BL, Taylor RD, Thompson J, Torng W, Underkoffler C, von Rechenberg M, Walsh RT, Watson I, Wilson DJ, Wolf E, Yadav M, Yazdi AK, Zhang J, Zhang Y, Santhakumar V, Edwards AM, Barsyte-Lovejoy D, Schapira M, Brown PJ, Halabelian L, Arrowsmith CH. J Med Chem. 2025 Jan 23;68(2):1092-1112. doi: 10.1021/acs.jmedchem.4c02010. Epub 2024 Nov 4. PubMed 39495097.
Backbone
  Vector backbone: pBiT3.1-N
  Backbone manufacturer: Promega
  Vector type: Mammalian Expression
  Selectable markers: Neomycin (select with G418)
Growth in bacteria
  Bacterial resistance: Kanamycin, 50 μg/mL
  Growth temperature: 37°C
  Growth strain: DH5alpha
  Copy number: High Copy
Gene/Insert
  Gene/Insert name: WDR86:M1-A376
  Species: H. sapiens (human)
  Insert size (bp): 1128
  Mutation: wild type
  Entrez Gene: WDR86
  Promoter: CMV
  Tag / fusion protein: MVSGWRLFKKISGSSGGSSG (N terminal on insert)
  Cloning method: Ligation Independent Cloning
  Sequencing primers: 5′ T7; 3′ TTGCTCAGCGGTGGCAGCAG
Resource information
  A portion of this plasmid was derived from a plasmid made by: Integrated DNA Technologies (Synthetic dsDNA)
Terms and licenses: Academic/Nonprofit Terms; Industry Terms: Not Available to Industry
Depositor comments: 5' Cloning Site: Xho1 (not destroyed), 3' Cloning Site: Xba1 (not destroyed).
How to cite: pBiT3.1-N_WDR86:1-376 was a gift from Cheryl Arrowsmith (Addgene plasmid # 211260 ; http://n2t.net/addgene:211260 ; RRID:Addgene_211260)
