[The description below was written by a language model from this plasmid's Addgene catalogue record and pLannotate feature annotations shown in this document.]
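Description:
pBiT3.1-N_WDR86:1-376 is a mammalian expression plasmid built on Promega's pBiT3.1-N backbone, carrying wild-type full-length human WDR86 (residues M1 to A376, a 1128 bp insert derived from synthetic double-stranded DNA) fused at its N terminus to the HiBiT peptide through a short glycine/serine linker. The 5,412 nt sequenced plasmid replicates in E. coli at high copy from a ColE1/pUC-type origin and is selected with kanamycin, through a neo (nptII) coding sequence driven by the bacterial EM7 promoter. A single loxP site lies just upstream of this cassette.

Expression of the fusion is driven by the CMV immediate-early enhancer and promoter, followed by a chimeric β-globin/immunoglobulin intron that generally improves transcript processing. A T7 promoter sits just upstream of the open reading frame and doubles as the 5′ sequencing primer site. An SV40 polyadenylation signal is annotated downstream of the insert, although on the opposite strand. The insert was introduced by ligation-independent cloning, and the flanking XhoI and XbaI sites are retained.

For mammalian selection, the catalogue entry lists neomycin/G418, but the only eukaryotic-promoter-driven marker in the feature table is a blasticidin S deaminase gene under the SV40 early promoter with a synthetic poly(A) signal. The record therefore does not settle which drug applies.

HiBiT is a small peptide that complements the LgBiT fragment to reconstitute NanoLuc luciferase, allowing luminescent detection and quantification of the tagged protein in cells or lysates. The plasmid comes from a study evaluating the ligandability of WD40 repeat-containing proteins; the record does not specify the particular assay in which it was used.
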