Features (pLannotate 1.2.2; 17 found; start..end, strand, type, name):
     24..105     -  polyA_signal   SV40 poly(A) signal: SV40 polyadenylation signal
    128..211     -  CDS            large T antigen (fragment): large T antigen from SV40 (simian virus 40)
    276..641     +  enhancer       CMV enhancer: human cytomegalovirus immediate early enhancer
    643..842     +  promoter       CMV promoter: human cytomegalovirus (CMV) immediate early promoter
    981..1113    +  intron         chimeric intron: chimera between introns from human β-globin and immunoglobulin heavy chain genes
   1157..1175    +  promoter       T7 promoter: promoter for bacteriophage T7 RNA polymerase
   1250..2377    +  CDS            WDR86: WDR86_HUMAN - Experimental evidence at transcript level: Swiss-Prot protein existence level 2. From Homo sapiens (Human).
   2408..2426    +  misc_feature   MCS (fragment): pUC18/19 multiple cloning site
   2475..2596    -  polyA_signal   SV40 poly(A) signal: SV40 polyadenylation signal
   2619..2687    -  CDS            large T antigen (fragment): large T antigen from SV40 (simian virus 40)
   2711..2744    +  protein_bind   loxP: Cre-mediated recombination occurs in the 8-bp core sequence (GCATACAT). Cre recombinase
   2754..2801    +  promoter       EM7 promoter: synthetic bacterial promoter&nbsp
   2833..3624    +  CDS            neo: KKA2_KLEPN - Also known as kan, nptII. Experimental evidence at protein level: Swiss-Prot protein existence level 1. Resistance to kanamycin, neomycin, paromomycin, ribostamycin, butirosin and gentamicin B. From Klebsiella pneumoniae.
   3785..4373    -  rep_origin     ori: high-copy-number ColE1/pMB1/pBR322/pUC origin of replication
   4499..4547    -  polyA_signal   poly(A) signal: synthetic polyadenylation signal
   4571..4969    -  CDS            BSD: blasticidin S deaminase; Aspergillus terreus BSD; confers resistance to blasticidin
   5000..5357    -  promoter       SV40 promoter: SV40 enhancer and early promoter
>Addgene plasmid #211260 | pBiT3.1-N_WDR86:1-376 | addgene full sequence | sequence record 423410 | Addgene NGS Result
AAGACGCGTTAATTAAGACGTCGGCAGTGAAAAAAATGCTTTATTTGTGAAATTTGTGATGCTATTGCTT
TATTTGTAACCATTATAAGCTGCAATAAACAAGTTAACAACAACAATTGCATTCATTTTATGTTTCAGGT
TCAGGGGGAGGTGTGGGAGGTTTTTTAAAGCAAGTAAAACCTCTACAAATGTGGTATGGCTGATTATGAT
CCGCGGCCGCAATACGTCGACGTTATCAGCTGACTTCGTACGAGAGCCTAGGATTATGGCGCGCCACTAG
TTATTAATAGTAATCAATTACGGGGTCATTAGTTCATAGCCCATATATGGAGTTCCGCGTTACATAACTT
ACGGTAAATGGCCCGCCTGGCTGACCGCCCAACGACCCCCGCCCATTGACGTCAATAATGACGTATGTTC
CCATAGTAACGCCAATAGGGACTTTCCATTGACGTCAATGGGTGGAGTATTTACGGTAAACTGCCCACTT
GGCAGTACATCAAGTGTATCATATGCCAAGTCCGCCCCCTATTGACGTCAATGACGGTAAATGGCCCGCC
TGGCATTATGCCCAGTACATGACCTTACGGGACTTTCCTACTTGGCAGTACATCTACGTATTAGTCATCG
CTATTACCATGGTGATGCGGTTTTGGCAGTACACCAATGGGCGTGGATAGCGGTTTGACTCACGGGGATT
TCCAAGTCTCCACCCCATTGACGTCAATGGGAGTTTGTTTTGGCACCAAAATCAACGGGACTTTCCAAAA
TGTCGTAATAACCCCGCCCCGTTGACGCAAATGGGCGGTAGGCGTGTACGGTGGGAGGTCTATATAAGCA
GAGCTGGTTTAGTGAACCGTCAGATCACTAGAATCTTTATTGCGGTAGTTTATCACAGTTAAATTGCTAA
CGCAGTCAGTGCTTCTGACACAACAGTCTCGAACTTAAGCTGCAGAAGTTGGTCGTGAGGCACTGGGCAG
GTAAGTATCAAGGTTACAAGACAGGTTTAAGGAGACCAATAGAAACTGGGCTTGTCGAGACAGAGAAGAC
TCTTGCGTTTCTGATAGGCACCTATTGGTCTTACTGACATCCACTTTGCCTTTCTCTCCACAGGTGTCCA
CTCCCAGTTCAATTACAGCTCTTAAGGCTAGAGTATTAATACGACTCACTATAGGGGTTAGCGATCGCCA
TGGTGAGCGGCTGGCGGCTGTTCAAGAAGATTAGCGGGAGCTCCGGTGGCTCGAGCGGTATGGGAGGTGG
AGGATCTGCACTGAGGGTATGTGCGGACCATCGAGGGGGAATCAATTGGTTGTCCTTGTCCCCAGACGGC
CAACGCCTGCTGACAGGCTCAGAAGATGGAACGGCTCGGCTCTGGTCCACAGCAGACGGTCAGTGTTGTG
CACTGTTGCAGGGACACGAGTCATATGTCACATTTTGCCAGTTGGAGGATGAGGCCGCTTTCACTTGTAG
CGCGGATTGTACCATAAGGCGGTGGGATGTGTTGACCGGTCAGTGCTTGCAGGTTTACAGAGGACATACC
AGCATAGTCAATCGGATCCTCGTCGCCAACAACCAGCTCTTCAGTAGTTCCTATGACCGAACAGCACGGG
TCTGGAGCGTTGATAAGGGACAAATGTCCCGAGAATTCAGGGGGCACCGCAACTGTGTTCTTACACTGGC
CTACTCAGCACCGTGGGATTTGCCATCAACCCCCTGTGCTGAAGAAGCGGCAGCTGGGGGGCTCCTGGTC
ACGGGGTCAACTGACGGTACCGCAAAAGTTTGGCAGGTCGCATCAGGGTGTTGTCACCAGACACTGCGCG
GTCACACGGGGGCGGTTCTTTGCTTGGTGCTCGATACCCCAGGACACACGGCATTTACAGGATCCACTGA
CGCTACGATACGCGCGTGGGACATCTTGAGTGGTGAGCAACTGAGAGTGTTTAGAGAGCATCGAGGTTCA
GTGATTTGTCTGGAATTGGTAAACCGGTTGGTTTACAGCGGTTCCGCTGACAGGACAGTGAAGTGTTGGT
TGGCGGATACAGGAGAGTGTGTAAGGACATTCACTGCCCACAGACGGAACGTATCAGCTCTTAAATATCA
CGCTGGGACTCTGTTTACTGGGTCTGGGGACGCGTGCGCCAGGGCTTTTGATGCACAAAGTGGTGAGCTG
AGAAGGGTATTTAGGGGGCACACCTTTATCATTAACTGTATACAAGTGCATGGTCAAGTGCTTTACACTG
CTAGCCATGATGGTGCCCTCCGACTGTGGGACGTTCGAGGTCTTAGGGGTGCTCCCAGACCTCCACCCCC
TATGAGATCTCTGAGCAGACTGTTCTCAAATAAGGTAGGGTGTGCTGCCGCACCCCTCCAACCAGCCTAA
TCTAGAGGTCAAGCTTCGGGGGTTTAAACCTGCAGGCATGCAAGCTGATTTGGCTGCTGCCACCGCTGAG
CAAGGCCGCTTCGAGCAGACATGATAAGATACATTGATGAGTTTGGACAAACCACAACTAGAATGCAGTG
AAAAAAATGCTTTATTTGTGAAATTTGTGATGCTATTGCTTTATTTGTAACCATTATAAGCTGCAATAAA
CAAGTTAACAACAACAATTGCATTCATTTTATGTTTCAGGTTCAGGGGGAGATGTGGGAGGTTTTTTTAA
GCAAGTAAAACCTCTACAAATGTGGTAAAATCTTAATTAAGACTTCTAATATAACTTCGTATAGCATACA
TTATACGAAGTTATGGTTCCACTGTTGACAATTAATCATCGGCATAGTATATCGGCATAGTATAATACGA
CAAGGTGAGGAACTAAACCCAGGAGGCAGATCATGATTGAACAAGATGGATTGCACGCAGGTTCTCCGGC
CGCTTGGGTGGAGAGGCTATTCGGCTATGACTGGGCACAACAGACAATCGGCTGCTCTGATGCCGCCGTG
TTCCGGCTGTCAGCGCAGGGGCGCCCGGTTCTTTTTGTCAAGACCGACCTGTCCGGTGCCCTGAATGAAC
TGCAGGACGAGGCAGCGCGGCTATCGTGGCTGGCCACGACGGGCGTTCCTTGCGCAGCTGTGCTCGACGT
TGTCACTGAAGCGGGAAGGGACTGGCTGCTATTGGGCGAAGTGCCGGGGCAGGATCTCCTGTCATCTCAC
CTTGCTCCTGCCGAGAAAGTATCCATCATGGCTGATGCAATGCGGCGGCTGCATACGCTTGATCCGGCTA
CCTGCCCATTCGACCACCAAGCGAAACATCGCATCGAGCGAGCACGTACTCGGATGGAAGCCGGTCTTGT
CGATCAGGATGATCTGGACGAAGAGCATCAGGGGCTCGCGCCAGCCGAACTGTTCGCCAGGCTCAAGGCG
CGCATGCCCGACGGCGAGGATCTCGTCGTGACCCATGGCGATGCCTGCTTGCCGAATATCATGGTGGAAA
ATGGCCGCTTTTCTGGATTCATCGACTGTGGCCGGCTGGGTGTGGCGGACCGCTATCAGGACATAGCGTT
GGCTACCCGTGATATTGCTGAAGAGCTTGGCGGCGAATGGGCTGACCGCTTCCTCGTGCTTTACGGTATC
GCCGCTCCCGATTCGCAGCGCATCGCCTTCTATCGCCTTCTTGACGAGTTCTTCTGATTCGAAATGACCG
ACCAAGCGACGCCCAACCGGTATCAGCTCACTCAAAGGCGGTAATACGGTTATCCACAGAATCAGGGGAT
AACGCAGGAAAGAACATGTGAGCAAAAGGCCAGCAAAAGGCCAGGAACCGTAAAAAGGCCGCGTTGCTGG
CGTTTTTCCATAGGCTCCGCCCCCCTGACGAGCATCACAAAAATCGACGCTCAAGTCAGAGGTGGCGAAA
CCCGACAGGACTATAAAGATACCAGGCGTTTCCCCCTGGAAGCTCCCTCGTGCGCTCTCCTGTTCCGACC
CTGCCGCTTACCGGATACCTGTCCGCCTTTCTCCCTTCGGGAAGCGTGGCGCTTTCTCATAGCTCACGCT
GTAGGTATCTCAGTTCGGTGTAGGTCGTTCGCTCCAAGCTGGGCTGTGTGCACGAACCCCCCGTTCAGCC
CGACCGCTGCGCCTTATCCGGTAACTATCGTCTTGAGTCCAACCCGGTAAGACACGACTTATCGCCACTG
GCAGCAGCCACTGGTAACAGGATTAGCAGAGCGAGGTATGTAGGCGGTGCTACAGAGTTCTTGAAGTGGT
GGCCTAACTACGGCTACACTAGAAGGACAGTATTTGGTATCTGCGCTCTGCTGAAGCCAGTTACCTTCGG
AAAAAGAGTTGGTAGCTCTTGATCCGGCAAACAAACCACCGCTGGTAGCGGTGGTTTTTTTGTTTGCAAG
CAGCAGATTACGCGCAGAAAAAAAGGATTTCAAGAAGATCCTTTGATCTTTTCTACGGGGTCTGACGCTC
AGTGGAACGAAAACTCACGTTAAGGGATTTTGGTCATGAGATTATCAAAAAGGATCTTCACCTAGATCCT
TTTATAGTCCGGAATCGTCACACAAAAAACCAACACACAGATGTAATGAAAATAAAGATATTTTATTGCG
GCCATCGTGATGGCTAGAGTTTAGCCCTCCCACACATAACCAGAGGGCAGCAATTCACGAATCCCAACTG
CCGTCGGCTGTCCATCACTGTCCTTCACTATGGCTTTGATCCCAGGATGCAGATCGAGAAGCACCTGTCG
GCACCGTCCGCAGGGGCTCAAGATGCCCCTGTTCTCATTTCCGATCGCGACGATACAAGTCAGGTTGCCA
GCTGCCGCAGCAGCAGCAGTGCCCAGCACCACGAGTTCTGCACAAGGTCCCCCAGTAAAATGATATACAT
TGACACCAGTGAAGATGCGGCCGTCGCTAGAGAGAGCTGCGCTGGCGACGCTGTAGTCTTCAGAGATGGG
GATGCTGTTGATTGTAGCCGTTGCTCTTTCAATGAGGGTGGATTCTTCTTGAGACAAAGGCTTGGCCATG
GTGGCGCTAGTGTCAGAAGAATCGAGCTTTTTGCAAAAGCCTAGGCCTCCAAAAAAGCCTCCTCACTACT
TCTGGAATAGCTCAGAGGCCGAGGCGGCCTCGGCCTCTGCATAAATAAAAAAAATTAGTCAGCCATGGGG
CGGAGAATGGGCGGAACTGGGCGGAGTTAGGGGCGGGATGGGCGGAGTTAGGGGCGGGACTATGGTTGCT
GACTAATTGAGATGCATGCTTTGCATACTTCTGCCTGCTGGGGAGCCTGGGGACTTTCCACACCTGGTTG
CTGACTAATTGAGATGCATGCTTTGCATACTTCTGCCTGCTGGGGAGCCTGGGGACTTTCCACACCCTAA
CTGACACACATTCCACAGCTGGTTCTTTCCGCCTCAGAAGGTACCTAACCAAGTTCCTCTTTCAGAGGTT
ATTTCAGGCCATGGTGCTGCGC
