>Addgene plasmid #211260 | pBiT3.1-N_WDR86:1-376 | depositor partial sequence | sequence record 411998 | Insert sequence
ATGGGAGGTGGAGGATCTGCACTGAGGGTATGTGCGGACCATCGAGGGGGAATCAATTGGTTGTCCTTGT
CCCCAGACGGCCAACGCCTGCTGACAGGCTCAGAAGATGGAACGGCTCGGCTCTGGTCCACAGCAGACGG
TCAGTGTTGTGCACTGTTGCAGGGACACGAGTCATATGTCACATTTTGCCAGTTGGAGGATGAGGCCGCT
TTCACTTGTAGCGCGGATTGTACCATAAGGCGGTGGGATGTGTTGACCGGTCAGTGCTTGCAGGTTTACA
GAGGACATACCAGCATAGTCAATCGGATCCTCGTCGCCAACAACCAGCTCTTCAGTAGTTCCTATGACCG
AACAGCACGGGTCTGGAGCGTTGATAAGGGACAAATGTCCCGAGAATTCAGGGGGCACCGCAACTGTGTT
CTTACACTGGCCTACTCAGCACCGTGGGATTTGCCATCAACCCCCTGTGCTGAAGAAGCGGCAGCTGGGG
GGCTCCTGGTCACGGGGTCAACTGACGGTACCGCAAAAGTTTGGCAGGTCGCATCAGGGTGTTGTCACCA
GACACTGCGCGGTCACACGGGGGCGGTTCTTTGCTTGGTGCTCGATACCCCAGGACACACGGCATTTACA
GGATCCACTGACGCTACGATACGCGCGTGGGACATCTTGAGTGGTGAGCAACTGAGAGTGTTTAGAGAGC
ATCGAGGTTCAGTGATTTGTCTGGAATTGGTAAACCGGTTGGTTTACAGCGGTTCCGCTGACAGGACAGT
GAAGTGTTGGTTGGCGGATACAGGAGAGTGTGTAAGGACATTCACTGCCCACAGACGGAACGTATCAGCT
CTTAAATATCACGCTGGGACTCTGTTTACTGGGTCTGGGGACGCGTGCGCCAGGGCTTTTGATGCACAAA
GTGGTGAGCTGAGAAGGGTATTTAGGGGGCACACCTTTATCATTAACTGTATACAAGTGCATGGTCAAGT
GCTTTACACTGCTAGCCATGATGGTGCCCTCCGACTGTGGGACGTTCGAGGTCTTAGGGGTGCTCCCAGA
CCTCCACCCCCTATGAGATCTCTGAGCAGACTGTTCTCAAATAAGGTAGGGTGTGCTGCCGCACCCCTCC
AACCAGCC
